>Addgene plasmid #167181 | pLenti-3xFLAG-Puro PAK5 T538N | addgene full sequence | sequence record 333879 | Addgene NGS Result
GCAGAGCGAGGTATGTAGGCGGTGCTACAGAGTTCTTGAAGTGGTGGCCTAACTACGGCTACACTAGAAG
AACAGTATTTGGTATCTGCGCTCTGCTGAAGCCAGTTACCTTCGGAAAAAGAGTTGGTAGCTCTTGATCC
GGCAAACAAACCACCGCTGGTAGCGGTGGTTTTTTTGTTTGCAAGCAGCAGATTACGCGCAGAAAAAAAG
GATCTCAAGAAGATCCTTTGATCTTTTCTACGGGGTCTGACGCTCAGTGGAACGAAAACTCACGTTAAGG
GATTTTGGTCATGAGATTATCAAAAAGGATCTTCACCTAGATCCTTTTAAATTAAAAATGAAGTTTTAAA
TCAATCTAAAGTATATATGAGTAAACTTGGTCTGACAGTTACCAATGCTTAATCAGTGAGGCACCTATCT
CAGCGATCTGTCTATTTCGTTCATCCATAGTTGCCTGACTCCCCGTCGTGTAGATAACTACGATACGGGA
GGGCTTACCATCTGGCCCCAGTGCTGCAATGATACCGCGAGACCCACGCTCACCGGCTCCAGATTTATCA
GCAATAAACCAGCCAGCCGGAAGGGCCGAGCGCAGAAGTGGTCCTGCAACTTTATCCGCCTCCATCCAGT
CTATTAATTGTTGCCGGGAAGCTAGAGTAAGTAGTTCGCCAGTTAATAGTTTGCGCAACGTTGTTGCCAT
TGCTACAGGCATCGTGGTGTCACGCTCGTCGTTTGGTATGGCTTCATTCAGCTCCGGTTCCCAACGATCA
AGGCGAGTTACATGATCCCCCATGTTGTGCAAAAAAGCGGTTAGCTCCTTCGGTCCTCCGATCGTTGTCA
GAAGTAAGTTGGCCGCAGTGTTATCACTCATGGTTATGGCAGCACTGCATAATTCTCTTACTGTCATGCC
ATCCGTAAGATGCTTTTCTGTGACTGGTGAGTACTCAACCAAGTCATTCTGAGAATAGTGTATGCGGCGA
CCGAGTTGCTCTTGCCCGGCGTCAATACGGGATAATACCGCGCCACATAGCAGAACTTTAAAAGTGCTCA
TCATTGGAAAACGTTCTTCGGGGCGAAAACTCTCAAGGATCTTACCGCTGTTGAGATCCAGTTCGATGTA
ACCCACTCGTGCACCCAACTGATCTTCAGCATCTTTTACTTTCACCAGCGTTTCTGGGTGAGCAAAAACA
GGAAGGCAAAATGCCGCAAAAAAGGGAATAAGGGCGACACGGAAATGTTGAATACTCATACTCTTCCTTT
TTCAATATTATTGAAGCATTTATCAGGGTTATTGTCTCATGAGCGGATACATATTTGAATGTATTTAGAA
AAATAAACAAATAGGGGTTCCGCGCACATTTCCCCGAAAAGTGCCACCTGACGTCGACGGATCGGGAGAT
CAACTTGTTTATTGCAGCTTATAATGGTTACAAATAAAGCAATAGCATCACAAATTTCACAAATAAAGCA
TTTTTTTCACTGCATTCTAGTTGTGGTTTGTCCAAACTCATCAATGTATCTTATCATGTCTGGATCAACT
GGATAACTCAAGCTAACCAAAATCATCCCAAACTTCCCACCCCATACCCTATTACCACTGCCAATTACCT
GTGGTTTCATTTACTCTAAACCTGTGATTCCTCTGAATTATTTTCATTTTAAAGAAATTGTATTTGTTAA
ATATGTACTACAAACTTAGTAGTTGGAAGGGCTAATTCACTCCCAAAGAAGACAAGATATCCTTGATCTG
TGGATCTACCACACACAAGGCTACTTCCCTGATTAGCAGAACTACACACCAGGGCCAGGGGTCAGATATC
CACTGACCTTTGGATGGTGCTACAAGCTAGTACCAGTTGAGCCAGATAAGGTAGAAGAGGCCAATAAAGG
AGAGAACACCAGCTTGTTACACCCTGTGAGCCTGCATGGGATGGATGACCCGGAGAGAGAAGTGTTAGAG
TGGAGGTTTGACAGCCGCCTAGCATTTCATCACGTGGCCCGAGAGCTGCATCCGGAGTACTTCAAGAACT
GCTGATATCGAGCTTGCTACAAGGGACTTTCCGCTGGGGACTTTCCAGGGAGGCGTGGCCTGGGCGGGAC
TGGGGAGTGGCGAGCCCTCAGATCCTGCATATAAGCAGCTGCTTTTTGCCTGTACTGGGTCTCTCTGGTT
AGACCAGATCTGAGCCTGGGAGCTCTCTGGCTAACTAGGGAACCCACTGCTTAAGCCTCAATAAAGCTTG
CCTTGAGTGCTTCAAGTAGTGTGTGCCCGTCTGTTGTGTGACTCTGGTAACTAGAGATCCCTCAGACCCT
TTTAGTCAGTGTGGAAAATCTCTAGCAGTGGCGCCCGAACAGGGACTTGAAAGCGAAAGGGAAACCAGAG
GAGCTCTCTCGACGCAGGACTCGGCTTGCTGAAGCGCGCACGGCAAGAGGCGAGGGGCGGCGACTGGTGA
GTACGCCAAAAATTTTGACTAGCGGAGGCTAGAAGGAGAGAGATGGGTGCGAGAGCGTCAGTATTAAGCG
GGGGAGAATTAGATCGCGATGGGAAAAAATTCGGTTAAGGCCAGGGGGAAAGAAAAAATATAAATTAAAA
CATATAGTATGGGCAAGCAGGGAGCTAGAACGATTCGCAGTTAATCCTGGCCTGTTAGAAACATCAGAAG
GCTGTAGACAAATACTGGGACAGCTACAACCATCCCTTCAGACAGGATCAGAAGAACTTAGATCATTATA
TAATACAGTAGCAACCCTCTATTGTGTGCATCAAAGGATAGAGATAAAAGACACCAAGGAAGCTTTAGAC
AAGATAGAGGAAGAGCAAAACAAAAGTAAGACCACCGCACAGCAAGCGGCCGGCCGCTGATCTTCAGACC
TGGAGGAGGAGATATGAGGGACAATTGGAGAAGTGAATTATATAAATATAAAGTAGTAAAAATTGAACCA
TTAGGAGTAGCACCCACCAAGGCAAAGAGAAGAGTGGTGCAGAGAGAAAAAAGAGCAGTGGGAATAGGAG
CTTTGTTCCTTGGGTTCTTGGGAGCAGCAGGAAGCACTATGGGCGCAGCGTCAATGACGCTGACGGTACA
GGCCAGACAATTATTGTCTGGTATAGTGCAGCAGCAGAACAATTTGCTGAGGGCTATTGAGGCGCAACAG
CATCTGTTGCAACTCACAGTCTGGGGCATCAAGCAGCTCCAGGCAAGAATCCTGGCTGTGGAAAGATACC
TAAAGGATCAACAGCTCCTGGGGATTTGGGGTTGCTCTGGAAAACTCATTTGCACCACTGCTGTGCCTTG
GAATGCTAGTTGGAGTAATAAATCTCTGGAACAGATTTGGAATCACACGACCTGGATGGAGTGGGACAGA
GAAATTAACAATTACACAAGCTTAATACACTCCTTAATTGAAGAATCGCAAAACCAGCAAGAAAAGAATG
AACAAGAATTATTGGAATTAGATAAATGGGCAAGTTTGTGGAATTGGTTTAACATAACAAATTGGCTGTG
GTATATAAAATTATTCATAATGATAGTAGGAGGCTTGGTAGGTTTAAGAATAGTTTTTGCTGTACTTTCT
ATAGTGAATAGAGTTAGGCAGGGATATTCACCATTATCGTTTCAGACCCACCTCCCAACCCCGAGGGGAC
CCGACAGGCCCGAAGGAATAGAAGAAGAAGGTGGAGAGAGAGACAGAGACAGATCCATTCGATTAGTGAA
CGGATCGGCACTGCGTGCGCCAATTCTGCAGACAAATGGCAGTATTCATCCACAATTTTAAAAGAAAAGG
GGGGATTGGGGGGTACAGTGCAGGGGAAAGAATAGTAGACATAATAGCAACAGACATACAAACTAAAGAA
TTACAAAAACAAATTACAAAAATTCAAAATTTTCGGGTTTATTACAGGGACAGCAGAGATCCAGTTTGGT
TAGTACCGGGCCCGCTCTAGTCCGGAATCAGTCCTGCTCCTCGGCCACGAAGTGCACGCAGTTGCCGGCC
GGGTCGCGCAGGGCGAACTCCCGCCCCCACGGCTGCTCGCCGATCTCGGTCATGGCCGGCCCGGAGGCGT
CCCGGAAGTTCGTGGACACGACCTCCGACCACTCGGCGTACAGCTCGTCCAGGCCGCGCACCCACACCCA
GGCCAGGGTGTTGTCCGGCACCACCTGGTCCTGGACCGCGCTGATGAACAGGGTCACGTCGTCCCGGACC
ACACCGGCGAAGTCGTCCTCCACGAAGTCCCGGGAGAACCCGAGCCGGTCGGTCCAGAACTCGACCGCTC
CGGCGACGTCGCGCGCGGTGAGCACCGGAACGGCACTGGTCAACTTGGCCATGGTGGCCCTCCTATAGTG
AGTCGTATTATACTATGCCGATATACTATGCCGATGATTAATTGTCAACACGTGCTGCAGGTCCGAGGTT
CTAGGCTGCCACGTCAGACGAAGGGCGCAGCGAGCGTCCTGATCCTTCCGCCCGGACGCTCAGGACAGCG
GCCCGCTGCTCATAAGACTCGGCCTTAGAACCCCAGTATCAGCAGAAGGACATTTTAGGACGGGACTTGG
GTGACTCTAGGGCACTGGTTTTCTTTCCAGAGAGCGGAACAGGCGAGGAAAAGTAGTCCCTTCTCGGCGA
TTCTGCGGAGGGATCTCCGTGGGGCGGTGAACGCCGATGATTATATAAGGACGCGCCGGGTGTGGCACAG
CTAGTTCCGTCGCAGCCGGGATTTGGGTCGCGGTTCTTGTTTGTGGATCGCTGTGATCGTCACTTGGTGA
GTAGCGGGCTGCTGGGCTGGCCGGGGCTTTCGTGGCCGCCGGGCCGCTCGGTGGGACGGAAGCGTGTGGA
GAGACCGCCAAGGGCTGTAGTCTGGGTCCGCGAGCAAGGTTGCCCTGAACTGGGGGTTGGGGGGAGCGCA
GCAAAATGGCGGCTGTTCCCGAGTCTTGAATGGAAGACGCTTGTGAGGCGGGCTGTGAGGTCGTTGAAAC
AAGGTGGGGGGCATGGTGGGCGGCAAGAACCCAAGGTCTTGAGGCCTTCGCTAATGCGGGAAAGCTCTTA
TTCGGGTGAGATGGGCTGGGGCACCATCTGGGGACCCTGACGTGAAGTTTGTCACTGACTGGAGAACTCG
GTTTGTCGTCTGTTGCGGGGGCGGCAGTTATGGCGGTGCCGTTGGGCAGTGCACCCGTACCTTTGGGAGC
GCGCGCCCTCGTCGTGTCGTGACGTCACCCGTTCTGTTGGCTTATAATGCAGGGTGGGGCCACCTGCCGG
TAGGTGTGCGGTAGGCTTTTCTCCGTCGCAGGACGCAGGGTTCGGGCCTAGGGTAGGCTCTCCTGAATCG
ACAGGCGCCGGACCTCTGGTGAGGGGAGGGATAAGTGAGGCGTCAGTTTCTTTGGTCGGTTTTATGTACC
TATCTTCTTAAGTAGCTGAAGCTCCGGTTTTGAACTATGCGCTCGGGGTTGGCGAGTGTGTTTTGTGAAG
TTTTTTAGGCACCTTTTGAAATGTAATCATTTGGGTCAATATGTAATTTTCAGTGTTAGACTAGTAAATT
GTCCGCTAAATTCTGGCCGTTTTTGGCTTTTTTGTTAGACGCTAGCGGATCCATGGACTACAAAGACCAT
GACGGTGATTATAAAGATCATGATATCGATTACAAGGATGACGATGACAAGCTAGCGATGTTTGGGAAGA
AAAAGAAAAAGATTGAAATATCTGGCCCGTCCAACTTTGAACACAGGGTTCATACTGGGTTTGATCCACA
AGAGCAGAAGTTTACCGGCCTTCCCCAGCAGTGGCACAGCCTGTTAGCAGATACGGCCAACAGGCCAAAG
CCTATGGTGGACCCTTCATGCATCACACCCATCCAGCTGGCTCCTATGAAGACAATCGTTAGAGGAAACA
AACCCTGCAAGGAAACCTCCATCAACGGCCTGCTAGAGGATTTTGACAACATCTCGGTGACTCGCTCCAA
CTCCCTAAGGAAAGAAAGCCCACCCACCCCAGATCAGGGAGCCTCCAGCCACGGTCCAGGCCACGCGGAA
GAAAATGGCTTCATCACCTTCTCCCAGTATTCCAGCGAATCCGATACTACTGCTGACTACACGACCGAAA
AGTACAGGGAGAAGAGTCTCTATGGAGATGATCTGGATCCGTATTATAGAGGCAGCCACGCAGCCAAGCA
AAATGGGCACGTAATGAAAATGAAGCACGGGGAGGCCTACTATTCTGAGGTGAAGCCTTTGAAATCCGAT
TTTGCCAGATTTTCTGCCGATTATCACTCACATTTGGACTCACTGAGCAAACCAAGTGAATACAGTGACC
TCAAGTGGGAGTATCAGAGAGCCTCGAGTAGCTCCCCTCTGGATTATTCATTCCAATTCACACCTTCTAG
AACTGCAGGGACCAGCGGGTGCTCCAAGGAGAGCCTGGCGTACAGTGAAAGTGAATGGGGACCCAGCCTG
GATGACTATGACAGGAGGCCAAAGTCTTCGTACCTGAATCAGACAAGCCCTCAGCCCACCATGCGGCAGA
GGTCCAGGTCAGGCTCGGGACTCCAGGAACCGATGATGCCATTTGGAGCAAGTGCATTTAAAACCCATCC
CCAAGGACACTCCTACAACTCCTACACCTACCCTCGCTTGTCCGAGCCCACAATGTGCATTCCAAAGGTG
GATTACGATCGAGCACAGATGGTCCTCAGCCCTCCACTGTCAGGGTCTGACACCTACCCCAGGGGCCCTG
CCAAACTACCTCAAAGTCAAAGCAAATCGGGCTATTCCTCAAGCAGTCACCAGTACCCGTCTGGGTACCA
CAAAGCCACCTTGTACCATCACCCCTCCCTGCAGAGCAGTTCGCAGTACATCTCCACGGCTTCCTACCTG
AGCTCCCTCAGCCTCTCATCCAGCACCTACCCGCCGCCCAGCTGGGGCTCCTCCTCCGACCAGCAGCCCT
CCAGGGTGTCCCATGAACAGTTTCGGGCGGCCCTGCAGCTGGTGGTCAGCCCAGGAGACCCCAGGGAATA
CTTGGCCAACTTTATCAAAATCGGGGAAGGCTCAACCGGCATCGTATGCATCGCCACCGAGAAACACACA
GGGAAACAAGTTGCAGTGAAGAAAATGGACCTCCGGAAGCAACAGAGACGAGAACTGCTTTTCAATGAGG
TCGTGATCATGCGGGATTACCACCATGACAATGTGGTTGACATGTACAGCAGCTACCTTGTCGGCGATGA
GCTCTGGGTGGTCATGGAGTTTCTAGAAGGTGGTGCCTTGACAGACATTGTGACTCACAACAGAATGAAT
GAAGAACAGATAGCTACTGTCTGCCTGTCAGTTCTGAGAGCTCTCTCCTACCTTCATAACCAAGGAGTGA
TTCACAGGGACATAAAAAGTGACTCCATCCTCCTGACAAGCGATGGCCGGATAAAGTTGTCTGATTTTGG
TTTCTGTGCTCAAGTTTCCAAAGAGGTGCCGAAGAGGAAATCATTGGTTGGCACTCCCTACTGGATGGCC
CCTGAGGTGATTTCTAGGCTACCTTATGGGACAGAGGTGGACATCTGGTCCCTCGGGATCATGGTGATAG
AAATGATTGATGGCGAGCCCCCCTACTTCAATGAGCCTCCCCTCCAGGCGATGCGGAGGATCCGGGACAG
TTTACCTCCAAGAGTGAAGGACCTACACAAGGTTTCTTCAGTGCTCCGGGGATTCCTAGACTTGATGTTG
GTGAGGGAGCCCTCTCAGAGAGCAACAGCCCAGGAACTCCTCGGACATCCATTCTTAAAACTAGCAGGTC
CACCGTCTTGCATTGTCCCCCTCATGAGACAATACAGGCATCACTGAATTCTGCAGATATCCAGCACAGT
GGCGGCCGCTCGAGTCTAGAGTTAACGCAAATTCCGCCCCTCTCCCTCCCCCCCCCCCTAACGTTACTGG
CCGAAGCCGCTTGGAATAAGGCCGGTGTGCGTTTGTCTATATGTTATTTTCCACCATATTGCCGTCTTTT
GGCAATGTGAGGGCCCGGAAACCTGGCCCTGTCTTCTTGACGAGCATTCCTAGGGGTCTTTCCCCTCTCG
CCAAAGGAATGCAAGGTCTGTTGAATGTCGTGAAGGAAGCAGTTCCTCTGGAAGCTTCTTGAAGACAAAC
AACGTCTGTAGCGACCCTTTGCAGGCAGCGGAACCCCCCACCTGGCGACAGGTGCCTCTGCGGCCAAAAG
CCACGTGTATAAGATACACCTGCAAAGGCGGCACAACCCCAGTGCCACGTTGTGAGTTGGATAGTTGTGG
AAAGAGTCAAATGGCTCTCCTCAAGCGTATTCAACAAGGGGCTGAAGGATGCCCAGAAGGTACCCCATTG
TATGGGATCTGATCTGGGGCCTCGGTGCACATGCTTTACATGTGTTTAGTCGAGGTTAAAAAAACGTCTA
GGCCCCCCGAACCACGGGGACGTGGTTTTCCTTTGAAAAACACGATAATACCATGGCCACCGAGTACAAG
CCCACGGTGCGCCTCGCCACCCGCGACGACGTCCCCCGGGCCGTACGCACCCTCGCCGCCGCGTTCGCCG
ACTACCCCGCCACGCGCCACACCGTCGACCCGGACCGCCACATCGAGCGGGTCACCGAGCTGCAAGAACT
CTTCCTCACGCGCGTCGGGCTCGACATCGGCAAGGTGTGGGTCGCGGACGACGGCGCCGCGGTGGCGGTC
TGGACCACGCCGGAGAGCGTCGAAGCGGGGGCGGTGTTCGCCGAGATCGGCTCGCGCATGGCCGAGTTGA
GCGGTTCCCGGCTGGCCGCGCAGCAACAGATGGAAGGCCTCCTGGCGCCGCACCGGCCCAAGGAGCCCGC
GTGGTTCCTGGCCACCGTCGGCGTCTCGCCCGACCACCAGGGCAAGGGTCTGGGCAGCGCCGTCGTGCTC
CCCGGAGTGGAGGCGGCCGAGCGCGCTGGGGTGCCCGCCTTCCTGGAGACCTCCGCGCCCCGCAACCTCC
CCTTCTACGAGCGGCTCGGCTTCACCGTCACCGCCGACGTCGAGGTGCCCGAAGGACCGCGCACCTGGTG
CATGACCCGCAAGCCCGGTGCCTGAGTTCGCGTCTGGAACAATCAACCTCTGGATTACAAAATTTGTGAA
AGATTGACTGGTATTCTTAACTATGTTGCTCCTTTTACGCTATGTGGATACGCTGCTTTAATGCCTTTGT
ATCATGCTATTGCTTCCCGTATGGCTTTCATTTTCTCCTCCTTGTATAAATCCTGGTTGCTGTCTCTTTA
TGAGGAGTTGTGGCCCGTTGTCAGGCAACGTGGCGTGGTGTGCACTGTGTTTGCTGACGCAACCCCCACT
GGTTGGGGCATTGCCACCACCTGTCAGCTCCTTTCCGGGACTTTCGCTTTCCCCCTCCCTATTGCCACGG
CGGAACTCATCGCCGCCTGCCTTGCCCGCTGCTGGACAGGGGCTCGGCTGTTGGGCACTGACAATTCCGT
GGTGTTGTCGGGGAAGCTGACGTCCTTTCCATGGCTGCTCGCCTGTGTTGCCACCTGGATTCTGCGCGGG
ACGTCCTTCTGCTACGTCCCTTCGGCCCTCAATCCAGCGGACCTTCCTTCCCGCGGCCTGCTGCCGGCTC
TGCGGCCTCTTCCGCGTCTTCGCCTTCGCCCTCAGACGAGTCGGATCTCCCTTTGGGCCGCCTCCCCGCC
TGGAATTAATTCTGCAGTCGAGACCTAGAAAAACATGGAGCAATCACAAGTAGCAATACAGCAGCTACCA
ATGCTGATTGTGCCTGGCTAGAAGCACAAGAGGAGGAGGAGGTGGGTTTTCCAGTCACACCTCAGGTACC
TTTAAGACCAATGACTTACAAGGCAGCTGTAGATCTTAGCCACTTTTTAAAAGAAAAGAGGGGACTGGAA
GGGCTAATTCACTCCCAACGAAGACAAGATCTGCTTTTTGCTTGTACTGGGTCTCTCTGGTTAGACCAGA
TCTGAGCCTGGGAGCTCTCTGGCTAACTAGGGAACCCACTGCTTAAGCCTCAATAAAGCTTGCCTTGAGT
GCTTCAAGTAGTGTGTGCCCGTCTGTTGTGTGACTCTGGTAACTAGAGATCCCTCAGACCCTTTTAGTCA
GTGTGGAAAATCTCTAGCAGTAGTAGTTCATGTCATCTTATTATTCAGTATTTATAACTTGCAAAGAAAT
GAATATCAGAGAGTGAGAGGCCTTGACATTGTTTAAACCCGCTGATCAGCCTCGACTGTGCCTTCTAGTT
GCCAGCCATCTGTTGTTTGCCCCTCCCCCGTGCCTTCCTTGACCCTGGAAGGTGCCACTCCCACTGTCCT
TTCCTAATAAAATGAGGAAATTGCATCGCATTGTCTGAGTAGGTGTCATTCTATTCTGGGGGGTGGGGTG
GGGCAGGACAGCAAGGGGGAGGATTGGGAAGACAATAGCAGGCATGCTGGGGATGCGGTGGGCTCTATGG
CTTCTGAGGCGGAAAGAACCAGCTGGGGCTCTAGGGGGTATCCCC
[124 nt withheld, positions 10476-10599]
C
[91 nt withheld, positions 10601-10691]
A
[49 nt withheld, positions 10693-10741]
CCTTTGACGTTGGAGTCCACGTTCTTT
[37 nt withheld, positions 10769-10805]
ACCCTATCTCGGTCTATTCTTTTGATTTATAAGGGATTTTGCCGATTTCGGCCTATTGGTTAAAAAATGA
GCTGATTTAACAAAAATTTAACGCGAATTAATTCTGTGGAATGTGTGTCAGTTAGGGTGTGGAAAGTCCC
CAGGCTCCCCAGCAGGCAGAAGTATGCAAAGCATGCATCTCAATTAGTCAGCAACCAGGTGTGGAAAGTC
CCCAGGCTCCCCAGCAGGCAGAAGTATGCAAAGCATGCATCTCAATTAGTCAGCAACCATAGTCCCGCCC
CTAACTCCGCCCATCCCGCCCCTAACTCCGCCCAGTTCCGCCCATTCTCCGCCCCATGGCTGACTAATTT
TTTTTATTTATGCAGAGGCCGAGGCCGCCTCTGCCTCTGAGCTATTCCAGAAGTAGTGAGGAGGCTTTTT
TGGAGGCCTAGGCTTTTGCAAAAAGCTCCCGGGAGCTTGTATATCCATTTTCGGATCTGATCAGCACGTG
ATGAAAAAGCCTGAACTCACCGCGACGTCTGTCGAGAAGTTTCTGATCGAAAAGTTCGACAGCGTCTCCG
ACCTGATGCAGCTCTCGGAGGGCGAAGAATCTCGTGCTTTCAGCTTCGATGTAGGAGGGCGTGGATATGT
CCTGCGGGTAAATAGCTGCGCCGATGGTTTCTACAAAGATCGTTATGTTTATCGGCACTTTGCATCGGCC
GCGCTCCCGATTCCGGAAGTGCTTGACATTGGGGAATTAATTCAGCGAGAGCCTGACCTATTGCATCTCC
CGCCGTGCACAGGGTGTCACGTTGCAAGACCTGCCTGAAACCGAACTGCCCGCTGTTCTGCAGCCGGTCG
CGGAGGCCATGGATGCGATCGCTGCGGCCGATCTTAGCCAGACGAGCGGGTTCGGCCCATTCGGACCGCA
AGGAATCGGTCAATACACTACATGGCGTGATTTCATATGCGCGATTGCTGATCCCCATGTGTATCACTGG
CAAACTGTGATGGACGACACCGTCAGTGCGTCCGTCGCGCAGGCTCTCGATGAGCTGATGCTTTGGGCCG
AGGACTGCCCCGAAGTCCGGCACCTCGTGCACGCGGATTTCGGCTCCAACAATGTCCTGACGGACAATGG
CCGCATAACAGCGGTCATTGACTGGAGCGAGGCGATGTTCGGGGATTCCCAATACGAGGTCGCCAACATC
TTCTTCTGGAGGCCGTGGTTGGCTTGTATGGAGCAGCAGACGCGCTACTTCGAGCGGAGGCATCCGGAGC
TTGCAGGATCGCCGCGGCTCCGGGCGTATATGCTCCGCATTGGTCTTGACCAACTCTATCAGAGCTTGGT
TGACGGCAATTTCGATGATGCAGCTTGGGCGCAGGGTCGATGCGACGCAATCGTCCGATCCGGAGCCGGG
ACTGTCGGGCGTACACAAATCGCCCGCAGAAGCGCGGCCGTCTGGACCGATGGCTGTGTAGAAGTACTCG
CCGATAGTGGAAACCGACGCCCCAGCACTCGTCCGAGGGCAAAGGAATAGCACGTGCTACGAGATTTCGA
TTCCACCGCCGCCTTCTATGAAAGGTTGGGCTTCGGAATCGTTTTCCGGGACGCCGGCTGGATGATCCTC
CAGCGCGGGGATCTCATGCTGGAGTTCTTCGCCCACCCCAACTTGTTTATTGCAGCTTATAATGGTTACA
AATAAAGCAATAGCATCACAAATTTCACAAATAAAGCATTTTTTTCACTGCATTCTAGTTGTGGTTTGTC
CAAACTCATCAATGTATCTTATCATGTCTGTATACCGTCGACCTCTAGCTAGAGCTTGGCGTAATCATGG
TCATAGCTGTTTCCTGTGTGAAATTGTTATCCGCTCACAATTCCACACAACATACGAGCCGGAAGCATAA
AGTGTAAAGCCTGGGGTGCCTAATGAGTGAGCTAACTCACATTAATTGCGTTGCGCTCACTGCCCGCTTT
CCAGTCGGGAAACCTGTCGTGCCAGCTGCATTAATGAATCGGCCAACGCGCGGGGAGAGGCGGTTTGCGT
ATTGGGCGCTCTTCCGCTTCCTCGCTCACTGACTCGCTGCGCTCGGTCGTTCGGCTGCGGCGAGCGGTAT
CAGCTCACTCAAAGGCGGTAATACGGTTATCCACAGAATCAGGGGATAACGCAGGAAAGAACATGTGAGC
AAAAGGCCAGCAAAAGGCCAGGAACCGTAAAAAGGCCGCGTTGCTGGCGTTTTTCCATAGGCTCCGCCCC
CCTGACGAGCATCACAAAAATCGACGCTCAAGTCAGAGGTGGCGAAACCCGACAGGACTATAAAGATACC
AGGCGTTTCCCCCTGGAAGCTCCCTCGTGCGCTCTCCTGTTCCGACCCTGCCGCTTACCGGATACCTGTC
CGCCTTTCTCCCTTCGGGAAGCGTGGCGCTTTCTCATAGCTCACGCTGTAGGTATCTCAGTTCGGTGTAG
GTCGTTCGCTCCAAGCTGGGCTGTGTGCACGAACCCCCCGTTCAGCCCGACCGCTGCGCCTTATCCGGTA
ACTATCGTCTTGAGTCCAACCCGGTAAGACACGACTTATCGCCACTGGCAGCAGCCACTGGTAACAGGAT
TA
Features (pLannotate 1.2.2; 32 found; start..end, strand, type, name):
    389..1249    -  CDS            AmpR: β-lactamase; bla; confers resistance to ampicillin, carbenicillin, and related antibiotics
   1250..1354    -  promoter       AmpR promoter: bla
   1402..1536    +  polyA_signal   SV40 poly(A) signal: SV40 polyadenylation signal
   1703..2032    +  CDS            nef (fragment): NEF_HV1BR - Experimental evidence at protein level: Swiss-Prot protein existence level 1. Extracellular Nef protein targets CD4(+) T-lymphocytes for apoptosis by interacting with CXCR4 surface receptors (PubMed:14990729). From Human immunodeficiency virus type 1 group M subtype B (isolate BRU/LAI) (HIV-1).
   2080..2337    +  LTR            5' LTR (truncated): truncated 5' long terminal repeat (LTR) from HIV-1
   2384..2509    +  misc_feature   HIV-1 Ψ: packaging signal of human immunodeficiency virus type 1
   2493..2831    +  CDS            HIV-1 gag (fragment): gag protein from human immunodeficiency virus 1; gag
   3006..3239    +  misc_feature   RRE: The Rev response element (RRE) of HIV-1 allows for Rev-dependent mRNA export from the nucleus to the cytoplasm.
   3616..3716    +  CDS            Rev (fragment): human immunodeficiency virus 1 (HIV-1) Rev protein; rev; enhances nuclear export of unspliced and incompletely spliced viral mRNAs
   3766..3883    +  misc_feature   cPPT/CTS: central polypurine tract and central termination sequence of HIV-1
   3948..4322    -  CDS            BleoR: antibiotic-binding protein; Sh ble from Streptoalloteichus hindustanus; confers resistance to bleomycin, phleomycin, and Zeocin™
   4342..4389    -  promoter       EM7 promoter: synthetic bacterial promoter&nbsp
   4415..5570    +  promoter       UbC promoter: human ubiquitin C promoter
   5586..5651    +  CDS            3xFLAG: three tandem FLAG® epitope tags, followed by an enterokinase cleavage site
   5658..7814    +  CDS            PAK5: PAK5_HUMAN - Also known as KIAA1264, PAK7. Experimental evidence at protein level: Swiss-Prot protein existence level 1. Serine/threonine protein kinase that plays a role in a variety of different signaling pathways including cytoskeleton regulation, cell migration, proliferation or cell survival. Activation by various effectors including growth factor receptors or active CDC42 and RAC1 results in a conformational change and a subsequent autophosphorylation on several serine and/or threonine residues. Phosphorylates the proto-oncogene RAF1 and stimulates its kinase activity. Promotes cell surv
   7877..8460    +  misc_feature   IRES2: internal ribosome entry site (IRES) of the encephalomyocarditis virus (EMCV)
   8459..9055    +  CDS            PuroR: puromycin N-acetyltransferase; pac from Streptomyces alboniger; confers resistance to puromycin
   9071..9659    +  misc_feature   WPRE: woodchuck hepatitis virus posttranscriptional regulatory element
   9676..9864    +  CDS            nef (fragment): NEF_HV1Z2 - Experimental evidence at protein level: Swiss-Prot protein existence level 1. Extracellular Nef protein targets CD4(+) T-lymphocytes for apoptosis by interacting with CXCR4 surface receptors. From Human immunodeficiency virus type 1 group M subtype D (isolate Z2/CDC-Z34) (HIV-1).
   9866..10099   +  LTR            3' LTR (ΔU3): self-inactivating 3' long terminal repeat (LTR) from HIV-1
  10206..10430   +  polyA_signal   bGH poly(A) signal: bovine growth hormone polyadenylation signal
  10434..10455   +  promoter       SV40 promoter (fragment): SV40 enhancer and early promoter
  10476..10904   +  rep_origin     f1 ori (sequence partly withheld): f1 bacteriophage origin of replication; arrow indicates direction of (+) strand synthesis
  10918..11247   +  promoter       SV40 promoter: SV40 enhancer and early promoter
  11296..12325   +  CDS            HygR (fragment): aminoglycoside phosphotransferase from E. coli; aph(4)-Ia; confers resistance to hygromycin
  12335..12460   +  CDS            ble (fragment): BLE_KLEPN - Experimental evidence at protein level: Swiss-Prot protein existence level 1. Binding protein with a strong affinity to the bleomycin family of antibiotics. Binds to CL990; an antimitotic-antibiotic compound. From Klebsiella pneumoniae.
  12455..12576   +  polyA_signal   SV40 poly(A) signal: SV40 polyadenylation signal
  12647..12669   -  protein_bind   lac operator (fragment): The lac repressor binds to the lac operator to inhibit transcription in E. coli. This inhibition can be relieved by adding lactose or isopropyl-β-D-thiogalactopyranoside (IPTG). lac repressor encoded by lacI
  12673..12703   -  promoter       lac promoter: promoter for the E. coli lac operon
  12718..12739   -  protein_bind   CAP binding site: CAP binding activates transcription in the presence of cAMP. E. coli catabolite activator protein
  12752..12844   -  CDS            lacI (fragment): lac repressor; lacI; The lac repressor binds to the lac operator to inhibit transcription in E. coli. This inhibition can be relieved by adding lactose or isopropyl-β-D-thiogalactopyranoside (IPTG).
  13027..218     -  rep_origin     ori (across the origin): high-copy-number ColE1/pMB1/pBR322/pUC origin of replication
