[The description below was written by a language model from this plasmid's Addgene catalogue record and pLannotate feature annotations shown in this document.]
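Description:
pLenti-3xFLAG-Puro PAK5 T538N is an HIV-1-based lentiviral transfer vector, about 13.4 kb, built on the p-Lenti-puro backbone for stable expression of a mutant human PAK5 (also called PAK7) in mammalian cells. It is propagated in E. coli through a high-copy ColE1/pUC-type origin with ampicillin selection (AmpR), and also carries an f1 origin. The catalogue lists a recombination-deficient growth strain, as is common for LTR-containing plasmids.

The viral portion runs from a truncated 5' LTR through the Ψ packaging signal, a gag fragment, the RRE for Rev-dependent nuclear export, and the cPPT/CTS, to a ΔU3 self-inactivating 3' LTR that silences LTR promoter activity after integration. Within this region the human ubiquitin C (UbC) promoter drives one bicistronic transcript. It encodes an N-terminal 3xFLAG epitope followed by the PAK5 coding sequence, then an EMCV IRES and puromycin N-acetyltransferase, so puromycin-resistant cells should also express the tagged kinase. A WPRE downstream enhances transcript expression. A reverse-oriented EM7–BleoR (Zeocin resistance) cassette sits just upstream of the UbC promoter.

Outside the LTRs, the annotation finds a bGH polyadenylation signal and an SV40 promoter followed by a HygR fragment, a ble fragment and an SV40 poly(A). These appear to be backbone remnants, and the catalogue lists only puromycin as the mammalian marker.

The T538N substitution is named in the record but is not annotated separately in the feature table. The associated publication concerns melanoma-associated PAK5 mutants and how they direct kinase activity toward mitogenic pathways, so the construct is suited to making transduced cell lines for studying this variant, with FLAG-based detection or immunoprecipitation.
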