Addgene plasmid #167181: pLenti-3xFLAG-Puro PAK5 T538N
Purpose: puromycin resistant lentiviral vector for expression of PAK5 T538N
Depositing lab: Christin Burd. Depositing organization: Ohio State University. Publication: Melanoma-associated mutants within the serine-rich domain of PAK5 direct kinase activity to mitogenic pathways. LaPak KM, Vroom DC, Garg AA, Guan X, Hays JL, Song JW, Burd CE. Oncotarget. 2018 May 22;9(39):25386-25401. doi: 10.18632/oncotarget.25356. eCollection 2018 May 22. PubMed 29875996.
Backbone
  Vector backbone: p-Lenti-puro
  Vector type: Mammalian Expression, Lentiviral
  Selectable markers: Puromycin
Growth in bacteria
  Bacterial resistance: Ampicillin, 100 μg/mL
  Growth temperature: 37°C
  Growth strain: NEB Stable
  Copy number: High Copy
Gene/Insert
  Gene/Insert name: PAK5 T538N (alt name: PAK7 T538N)
  Species: H. sapiens (human)
  Promoter: UBC
  Cloning method: Gibson Cloning
  Sequencing primers: 5′ GTAAATTGTCCGCTAAATTCTGGCCGTT; 3′ CACACCGGCCTTATTCCAAGCG
Resource information
  A portion of this plasmid was derived from a plasmid made by: pDEST-PAK5 was kindly provided by Dr. J. Brognard
Terms and licenses: Academic/Nonprofit Terms; Industry Terms: Not Available to Industry
How to cite: pLenti-3xFLAG-Puro PAK5 T538N was a gift from Christin Burd (Addgene plasmid # 167181 ; http://n2t.net/addgene:167181 ; RRID:Addgene_167181)
